Addgene plasmid #229045: PBE-NG
Purpose: (Empty Backbone) Modified nCas9 mediated-base editing with NG PAM recognition motif in Arabidopsis. A3A-nCas9-UGI includes D10A, L1111R, D1135V, G1218R, E1219F, A1322R, R1335V, T1337R in Cas9.
Depositing lab: Huawei Zhang. Depositing organization: Peking University Institute of Advanced Agricultural Sciences. Publication: Creating large-scale genetic diversity in Arabidopsis via base editing-mediated deep artificial evolution. Wang X, Pan W, Sun C, Yang H, Cheng Z, Yan F, Ma G, Shang Y, Zhang R, Gao C, Liu L, Zhang H. Genome Biol. 2024 Aug 9;25(1):215. doi: 10.1186/s13059-024-03358-9. PubMed 39123212.
Backbone
  Vector backbone: pHEE901
  Vector type: Plant Expression, CRISPR
  Selectable markers: Hygromycin
Growth in bacteria
  Bacterial resistance: Kanamycin, 50 μg/mL
  Growth temperature: 37°C
  Growth strain: DH5alpha
  Copy number: High Copy
Gene/Insert
  Gene/Insert name: None
Terms and licenses: Academic/Nonprofit Terms; Industry Terms: Not Available to Industry
Depositor comments: Binary vector with Hygromycin resistance in Arabidopsis and Kanamycin resistance in bacteria
How to cite: PBE-NG was a gift from Huawei Zhang (Addgene plasmid # 229045 ; http://n2t.net/addgene:229045 ; RRID:Addgene_229045)
