[The description below was written by a language model from this plasmid's Addgene catalogue record and pLannotate feature annotations shown in this document.]
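Description:
PBE-NG is a roughly 17.9 kb binary T-DNA vector built on the pHEE901 backbone for cytosine base editing in Arabidopsis, deposited as an empty backbone with no guide spacer or other insert recorded. Outside the T-DNA borders it carries a kanamycin resistance gene (aphA-3) and a high-copy ColE1/pUC-type origin with the bom region for propagation in E. coli. It also has the pVS1 oriV, RepA and StaA functions, which typically allow stable replication in Agrobacterium, the usual delivery route for such vectors.

Between the nopaline-type right and left border repeats lies the editing payload. The editor is a single fusion reading frame of human APOBEC3A cytidine deaminase, a Streptococcus pyogenes Cas9 nickase and the phage PBS2 uracil glycosylase inhibitor (UGI), terminated by the pea rbcS-E9 terminator. According to the record, the Cas9 carries D10A (the nickase mutation) plus L1111R, D1135V, G1218R, E1219F, A1322R, R1335V and T1337R, which relax PAM recognition to NG and so widen the range of targetable sites. The deaminase converts cytosines in the displaced single strand to uracil, and UGI blocks their excision, favouring C-to-T outcomes. The promoter driving this fusion is not annotated or stated.

Upstream sits an S. pyogenes gRNA scaffold preceded by a spectinomycin/streptomycin resistance segment (with gentamicin-resistance and integron promoter fragments). This segment probably serves as a replaceable stuffer for guide cloning, although the record does not say so, and the guide promoter is likewise not annotated. Plant selection is provided by a hygromycin phosphotransferase gene under an enhanced CaMV 35S promoter with the CaMV poly(A) signal. The associated work used base editing to generate large-scale genetic diversity in Arabidopsis for artificial evolution.
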