Features (pLannotate 1.2.2; 26 found; start..end, strand, type, name):
      1..25      -  misc_feature   RB T-DNA repeat: right border repeat from nopaline C58 T-DNA
     91..245     -  CDS            lacZα (fragment): LacZα fragment of β-galactosidase; lacZ fragment
    695..718     +  promoter       Pc promoter (fragment): intI1 (promoter lies within the coding sequence); class 1 integron promoter
    894..950     +  CDS            GmR (fragment): gentamycin acetyltransferase; aacC1; confers resistance to gentamycin
    961..1748    +  CDS            SmR (fragment): aminoglycoside adenylyltransferase (Murphy, 1985); aadA; confers resistance to spectinomycin and streptomycin
   1900..1975    +  misc_RNA       gRNA scaffold: guide RNA scaffold for the Streptococcus pyogenes CRISPR/Cas9 system
   3543..4139    +  CDS            APOBEC3A: ABC3A_HUMAN - Experimental evidence at protein level: Swiss-Prot protein existence level 1. DNA deaminase (cytidine deaminase) with restriction activity against viruses, foreign DNA and mobility of retrotransposons. Exhibits antiviral activity against adeno-associated virus (AAV) and human T- cell leukemia virus type 1 (HTLV-1) and may inhibit the mobility of LTR and non-LTR retrotransposons. Selectively targets single-stranded DNA and can deaminate both methylcytosine and cytosine in foreign DNA. Can induce somatic hypermutation in the nuclear and mitochondrial DNA. May also play a role in th
   4194..8294    +  CDS            cas9: CAS9_STRP1 - Also known as csn1 From Streptococcus pyogenes serotype M1.
   8364..8612    +  CDS            UGI: UNGI_BPPB2 - Experimental evidence at protein level: Swiss-Prot protein existence level 1. This protein binds specifically and reversibly to the host uracil-DNA glycosylase, preventing removal of uracil residues from PBS2 DNA by the host uracil-excision repair system. From Bacillus phage PBS2 (Bacteriophage PBS2).
   8657..9289    +  terminator     E9 terminator: terminator and polyadenylation signal from the pea rbcS-E9 gene
   9326..9348    -  protein_bind   lac operator (fragment): The lac repressor binds to the lac operator to inhibit transcription in E. coli. This inhibition can be relieved by adding lactose or isopropyl-β-D-thiogalactopyranoside (IPTG). lac repressor encoded by lacI
   9352..9382    -  promoter       lac promoter: promoter for the E. coli lac operon
   9397..9418    -  protein_bind   CAP binding site: CAP binding activates transcription in the presence of cAMP. E. coli catabolite activator protein
   9431..9519    -  CDS            lacI (fragment): lac repressor; lacI; The lac repressor binds to the lac operator to inhibit transcription in E. coli. This inhibition can be relieved by adding lactose or isopropyl-β-D-thiogalactopyranoside (IPTG).
   9609..10285   +  promoter       CaMV 35S promoter (enhanced): cauliflower mosaic virus 35S promoter with a duplicated enhancer region
  10352..11377   +  CDS            HygR: hygromycin B phosphotransferase confers resistance to hygromycin
  11418..11592   +  polyA_signal   CaMV poly(A) signal: cauliflower mosaic virus polyadenylation signal
  11670..11694   -  misc_feature   LB T-DNA repeat: left border repeat from nopaline C58 T-DNA
  12119..12913   +  CDS            KanR: aminoglycoside phosphotransferase; aphA-3; confers resistance to kanamycin
  13000..13588   +  rep_origin     ori: high-copy-number ColE1/pMB1/pBR322/pUC origin of replication
  13774..13914   -  misc_feature   bom: basis of mobility region from pBR322
  14016..14055   -  CDS            rop (fragment): Rop protein, which maintains plasmids at low copy number; rop
  14258..14452   -  rep_origin     pVS1 oriV: origin of replication for the Pseudomonas plasmid pVS1 (Heeb et al., 2000)
  14518..15591   -  CDS            pVS1 RepA: replication protein from the Pseudomonas plasmid pVS1 (Heeb et al., 2000)
  16020..16649   -  CDS            pVS1 StaA: stability protein from the Pseudomonas plasmid pVS1 (Heeb et al., 2000)
  17209..17610   -  CDS            Y4CG_SINFN (fragment): Protein inferred from homology: Swiss-Prot protein existence level 3. From Sinorhizobium fredii (strain NBRC 101917 / NGR234).
>Addgene plasmid #229045 | PBE-NG | addgene full sequence | sequence record 459812 | Addgene NGS Result
GTTTACCCGCCAATATATCCTGTCAAACACTGATAGTTTAAACTGAAGGCGGGAAACGACAATCTGATCC
AAGCTCAAGCTGCTCTAGCATTCGCCATTCAGGCTGCGCAACTGTTGGGAAGGGCGATCGGTGCGGGCCT
CTTCGCTATTACGCCAGCTGGCGAAAGGGGGATGTGCTGCAAGGCGATTAAGTTGGGTAACGCCAGGGTT
TTCCCAGTCACGACGTTGTAAAACGACGGCCAGTGCCAAGCTTCGACTTGCCTTCCGCACAATACATCAT
TTCTTCTTAGCTTTTTTTCTTCTTCTTCGTTCATACAGTTTTTTTTTGTTTATCAGCTTACATTTTCTTG
AACCGTAGCTTTCGTTTTCTTCTTTTTAACTTTCCATTCGGAGTTTTTGTATCTTGTTTCATAGTTTGTC
CCAGGATTAGAATGATTAGGCATCGAACCTTCAAGAATTTGATTGAATAAAACATCTTCATTCTTAAGAT
ATGAAGATAATCTTCAAAAGGCCCCTGGGAATCTGAAAGAAGAGAAGCAGGCCCATTTATATGGGAAAGA
ACAATAGTATTTCTTATATAGGCCCATTTAAGTTGAAAACAATCTTCAAAAGTCCCACATCGCTTAGATA
AGAAAACGAAGCTGAGTTTATATACAGCTAGAGTCGAAGTAGTGATTGGGAGACCAACCCAGTGGACATA
AGCCTGTTCGGTTCGTAAGCTGTAATGCAAGTAGCGTATGCGCTCACGCAACTGGTCCAGAACCTTGACC
GAACGCAGCGGTGGTAACGGCGCAGTGGCGGTTTTCATGGCTTGTTATGACTGTTTTTTTGGGGTACAGT
CTATGCCTCGGGCATCCAAGCAGCAAGCGCGTTACGCCGTGGGTCGATGTTTGATGTTATGGAGCAGCAA
CGATGTTACGCAGCAGGGCAGTCGCCCTAAAACAAAGTTAAACATCATGGGGGAAGCGGTGATCGCCGAA
GTATCGACTCAACTATCAGAGGTAGTTGGCGTCATCGAGCGCCATCTCGAACCGACGTTGCTGGCCGTAC
ATTTGTACGGCTCCGCAGTGGATGGCGGCCTGAAGCCACACAGTGATATTGATTTGCTGGTTACGGTGAC
CGTAAGGCTTGATGAAACAACGCGGCGAGCTTTGATCAACGACCTTTTGGAAACTTCGGCTTCCCCTGGA
GAGAGCGAGATTCTCCGCGCTGTAGAAGTCACCATTGTTGTGCACGACGACATCATTCCGTGGCGTTATC
CAGCTAAGCGCGAACTGCAATTTGGAGAATGGCAGCGCAATGACATTCTTGCAGGTATCTTCGAGCCAGC
CACGATCGACATTGATCTGGCTATCTTGCTGACAAAAGCAAGAGAACATAGCGTTGCCTTGGTAGGTCCA
GCGGCGGAGGAACTCTTTGATCCGGTTCCTGAACAGGATCTATTTGAGGCGCTAAATGAAACCTTAACGC
TATGGAACTCGCCGCCCGACTGGGCTGGCGATGAGCGAAATGTAGTGCTTACGTTGTCCCGCATTTGGTA
CAGCGCAGTAACCGGCAAAATCGCGCCGAAGGATGTCGCTGCCGACTGGGCAATGGAGCGCCTGCCGGCC
CAGTATCAGCCCGTCATACTTGAAGCTAGACAGGCTTATCTTGGACAAGAAGAAGATCGCTTGGCCTCGC
GCGCAGATCAGTTGGAAGAATTTGTCCACTACGTGAAAGGCGAGATCACCAAGGTAGTCGGCAAATAATG
TCTAGCTAGAAATTCGTTCAAGCCGACGCCGCTTCGCGGCGCGGCTTAACTCAAGCGTTAGATGCACTAA
GCACATAATTGCTCACAGCCAAACTATCAGGTCAAGTCTGCTTTTATTATTTTTAAGCGTGCATAATAAG
CCGGTCTCGGTTTTAGAGCTAGAAATAGCAAGTTAAAATAAGGCTAGTCCGTTATCAACTTGAAAAAGTG
GCACCGAGTCGGTGCTTTTTTTTGCAAAATTTTCCAGATCGATTTCTTCTTCCTCTGTTCTTCGGCGTTC
AATTTCTGGGGTTTTCTCTTCGTTTTCTGTAACTGAAACCTAAAATTTGACCTAAAAAAAATCTCAAATA
ATATGATTCAGTGGTTTTGTACTTTTCAGTTAGTTGAGTTTTGCAGTTCCGATGAGATAAACCAATACCA
TGGTTATACTAGTGAATAAAAGCATTTGCGTTTGGTTTATCATTGCGTTTATACAAGGACAGAGATCCAC
TGAGCTGGAATAGCTTAAAACCATTATCAGAACAAAATAAACCATTTTTTGTTAAGAATCAGAGCATAGT
AAACAACAGAAACAACCTAAGAGAGGTAACTTGTCCAAGAAGATAGCTAATTATATCTATTTTATAAAAG
TTATCATAGTTTGTAAGTCACAAAAGATGCAAATAACAGAGAAACTAGGAGACTTGAGAATATACATTCT
TGTATATTTGTATTCGAGATTGTGAAAATTTGACCATAAGTTTAAATTCTTAAAAAGATATATCTGATCT
AGGTGATGGTTATAGACTGTAATTTTACCACATGTTTAATGATGGATAGTGACACACATGACACATCGAC
AACACTATAGCATCTTATTTAGATTACAACATGAAATTTTTCTGTAATACATGTCTTTGTACATAATTTA
AAAGTAATTCCTAAGAAATATATTTATACAAGGAGTTTAAAGAAAACATAGCATAAAGTTCAATGAGTAG
TAAAAACCATATACAGTATATAGCATAAAGTTCAATGAGTTTATTACAAAAGCATTGGTTCACTTTCTGT
AACACGACGTTAAACCTTCGTCTCCAATAGGAGCGCTACTGATTCAACATGCCAATATATACTAAATACG
TTTCTACAGTCAAATGCTTTAACGTTTCATGATTAAGTGACTATTTACCGTCAATCCTTTCCCATTCCTC
CCACTAATCCAACTTTTTAATTACTCTTAAATCACCACTAAGCTAGTAACGCCTATCATGAATTAGCTCT
ACTAAATCTAGCAACCTTTCAAATTTGCAGTATTGCAGGTGTCTCTGTGTCTTTAAAATAGTTGCCTTAT
GATTTCTTCGGTTTCAAGATGATCAAATAGTTATAGATTTCATGCTCACACATGCTCATTAGATGTGTAC
ATACTTTACTTACCCAAATCTATTTTCTCGCAAAGATTTTGATGGTAAAGCTGATTTGGTTCTATTGAAC
TAAATCAAACGAGTTTCAGACTGAGTGATTCTAATCCGGCCCATTAGCCCCTAAACAGACCCACTAATTA
CGCAGCTTTTAATAGAGTAATTACACCTAGTTTACCCACTAAACCACTAAGCACTAATTATCTCACAATC
TAATGAGCTTCCCTCGTAATTACTTGGGCTTTCACTCTACCATTTATTTGTAACAGTCAAGTCTCTACTG
TCTCTATATAAACTCTCTAAAGTTAACACACAATTCTCATCACAAACAAATCAACCAAAGCAACTTCTAC
TCTTTCTTCTTTCGACCTTATCAATCTGTTGAGAAATCTAGGATGGAGGCCAGCCCGGCTAGCGGCCCAA
GGCATCTCATGGACCCGCACATCTTCACCAGCAACTTCAACAACGGCATCGGCAGGCACAAGACCTACTT
GTGCTACGAGGTGGAGAGGCTCGACAACGGAACCTCCGTGAAGATGGACCAACACAGGGGGTTCCTCCAC
AACCAAGCCAAGAACCTCCTCTGCGGCTTCTACGGCAGGCACGCCGAGTTGAGGTTCCTCGACTTGGTGC
CATCCCTCCAACTCGATCCAGCCCAAATCTACCGCGTGACCTGGTTCATCTCCTGGTCCCCATGCTTCTC
CTGGGGTTGCGCCGGCGAGGTTCGGGCTTTCCTCCAAGAAAACACCCACGTCCGCCTCCGCATTTTCGCC
GCCAGGATCTATGATTACGACCCTCTCTACAAGGAGGCCCTCCAGATGCTGCGGGACGCCGGTGCTCAGG
TGAGTATCATGACCTACGACGAGTTCAAGCACTGCTGGGACACCTTCGTTGACCACCAGGGCTGCCCATT
CCAACCATGGGACGGTCTGGATGAACACAGCCAAGCCTTGTCCGGCAGGCTCCGGGCCATCCTCCAAAAC
CAGGGGAACTCCGGGAGCGAGACGCCAGGCACCTCCGAGTCGGCCACCCCAGAATCTAGGCCTGACAAGA
AGTACTCGATCGGCCTCGCCATTGGGACTAACTCTGTTGGCTGGGCCGTGATCACCGACGAGTACAAGGT
GCCCTCAAAGAAGTTCAAGGTCCTGGGCAACACCGATCGGCATTCCATCAAGAAGAATCTCATTGGCGCT
CTCCTGTTCGACAGCGGCGAGACGGCTGAGGCTACGCGGCTCAAGCGCACCGCCCGCAGGCGGTACACGC
GCAGGAAGAATCGCATCTGCTACCTGCAGGAGATTTTCTCCAACGAGATGGCGAAGGTTGACGATTCTTT
CTTCCACAGGCTGGAGGAGTCATTCCTCGTGGAGGAGGATAAGAAGCACGAGCGGCATCCAATCTTCGGC
AACATTGTCGACGAGGTTGCCTACCACGAGAAGTACCCTACGATCTACCATCTGCGGAAGAAGCTCGTGG
ACTCCACAGATAAGGCGGACCTCCGCCTGATCTACCTCGCTCTGGCCCACATGATTAAGTTCAGGGGCCA
TTTCCTGATCGAGGGGGATCTCAACCCGGACAATAGCGATGTTGACAAGCTGTTCATCCAGCTCGTGCAG
ACGTACAACCAGCTCTTCGAGGAGAACCCCATTAATGCGTCAGGCGTCGACGCGAAGGCTATCCTGTCCG
CTAGGCTCTCGAAGTCTCGGCGCCTCGAGAACCTGATCGCCCAGCTGCCGGGCGAGAAGAAGAACGGCCT
GTTCGGGAATCTCATTGCGCTCAGCCTGGGGCTCACGCCCAACTTCAAGTCGAATTTCGATCTCGCTGAG
GACGCCAAGCTGCAGCTCTCCAAGGACACATACGACGATGACCTGGATAACCTCCTGGCCCAGATCGGCG
ATCAGTACGCGGACCTGTTCCTCGCTGCCAAGAATCTGTCGGACGCCATCCTCCTGTCTGATATTCTCAG
GGTGAACACCGAGATTACGAAGGCTCCGCTCTCAGCCTCCATGATCAAGCGCTACGACGAGCACCATCAG
GATCTGACCCTCCTGAAGGCGCTGGTCAGGCAGCAGCTCCCCGAGAAGTACAAGGAGATCTTCTTCGATC
AGTCGAAGAACGGCTACGCTGGGTACATTGACGGCGGGGCCTCTCAGGAGGAGTTCTACAAGTTCATCAA
GCCGATTCTGGAGAAGATGGACGGCACGGAGGAGCTGCTGGTGAAGCTCAATCGCGAGGACCTCCTGAGG
AAGCAGCGGACATTCGATAACGGCAGCATCCCACACCAGATTCATCTCGGGGAGCTGCACGCTATCCTGA
GGAGGCAGGAGGACTTCTACCCTTTCCTCAAGGATAACCGCGAGAAGATCGAGAAGATTCTGACTTTCAG
GATCCCGTACTACGTCGGCCCACTCGCTAGGGGCAACTCCCGCTTCGCTTGGATGACCCGCAAGTCAGAG
GAGACGATCACGCCGTGGAACTTCGAGGAGGTGGTCGACAAGGGCGCTAGCGCTCAGTCGTTCATCGAGA
GGATGACGAATTTCGACAAGAACCTGCCAAATGAGAAGGTGCTCCCTAAGCACTCGCTCCTGTACGAGTA
CTTCACAGTCTACAACGAGCTGACTAAGGTGAAGTATGTGACCGAGGGCATGAGGAAGCCGGCTTTCCTG
TCTGGGGAGCAGAAGAAGGCCATCGTGGACCTCCTGTTCAAGACCAACCGGAAGGTCACGGTTAAGCAGC
TCAAGGAGGACTACTTCAAGAAGATTGAGTGCTTCGATTCGGTCGAGATCTCTGGCGTTGAGGACCGCTT
CAACGCCTCCCTGGGGACCTACCACGATCTCCTGAAGATCATTAAGGATAAGGACTTCCTGGACAACGAG
GAGAATGAGGATATCCTCGAGGACATTGTGCTGACACTCACTCTGTTCGAGGACCGGGAGATGATCGAGG
AGCGCCTGAAGACTTACGCCCATCTCTTCGATGACAAGGTCATGAAGCAGCTCAAGAGGAGGAGGTACAC
CGGCTGGGGGAGGCTGAGCAGGAAGCTCATCAACGGCATTCGGGACAAGCAGTCCGGGAAGACGATCCTC
GACTTCCTGAAGAGCGATGGCTTCGCGAACCGCAATTTCATGCAGCTGATTCACGATGACAGCCTCACAT
TCAAGGAGGATATCCAGAAGGCTCAGGTGAGCGGCCAGGGGGACTCGCTGCACGAGCATATCGCGAACCT
CGCTGGCTCGCCAGCTATCAAGAAGGGGATTCTGCAGACCGTGAAGGTTGTGGACGAGCTGGTGAAGGTC
ATGGGCAGGCACAAGCCTGAGAACATCGTCATTGAGATGGCCCGGGAGAATCAGACCACGCAGAAGGGCC
AGAAGAACTCACGCGAGAGGATGAAGAGGATCGAGGAGGGCATTAAGGAGCTGGGGTCCCAGATCCTCAA
GGAGCACCCGGTGGAGAACACGCAGCTGCAGAATGAGAAGCTCTACCTGTACTACCTCCAGAATGGCCGC
GATATGTATGTGGACCAGGAGCTGGATATTAACAGGCTCAGCGATTACGACGTCGATCATATCGTTCCAC
AGTCATTCCTGAAGGATGACTCCATTGACAACAAGGTCCTCACCAGGTCGGACAAGAACCGGGGCAAGTC
TGATAATGTTCCTTCAGAGGAGGTCGTTAAGAAGATGAAGAACTACTGGCGCCAGCTCCTGAATGCCAAG
CTGATCACGCAGCGGAAGTTCGATAACCTCACAAAGGCTGAGAGGGGCGGGCTCTCTGAGCTGGACAAGG
CGGGCTTCATCAAGAGGCAGCTGGTCGAGACACGGCAGATCACTAAGCACGTTGCGCAGATTCTCGACTC
ACGGATGAACACTAAGTACGATGAGAATGACAAGCTGATCCGCGAGGTGAAGGTCATCACCCTGAAGTCA
AAGCTCGTCTCCGACTTCAGGAAGGATTTCCAGTTCTACAAGGTTCGGGAGATCAACAATTACCACCATG
CCCATGACGCGTACCTGAACGCGGTGGTCGGCACAGCTCTGATCAAGAAGTACCCAAAGCTCGAGAGCGA
GTTCGTGTACGGGGACTACAAGGTTTACGATGTGAGGAAGATGATCGCCAAGTCGGAGCAGGAGATTGGC
AAGGCTACCGCCAAGTACTTCTTCTACTCTAACATTATGAATTTCTTCAAGACAGAGATCACTCTGGCCA
ATGGCGAGATCCGGAAGCGCCCCCTCATCGAGACGAACGGCGAGACGGGGGAGATCGTGTGGGACAAGGG
CAGGGATTTCGCGACCGTCAGGAAGGTTCTCTCCATGCCACAAGTGAATATCGTCAAGAAGACAGAGGTC
CAGACTGGCGGGTTCTCTAAGGAGTCAATTCGGCCTAAGCGGAACAGCGACAAGCTCATCGCCCGCAAGA
AGGACTGGGATCCGAAGAAGTACGGCGGGTTCGTCAGCCCCACTGTGGCCTACTCGGTCCTGGTTGTGGC
GAAGGTTGAGAAGGGCAAGTCCAAGAAGCTCAAGAGCGTGAAGGAGCTGCTGGGGATCACGATTATGGAG
CGCTCCAGCTTCGAGAAGAACCCGATCGATTTCCTGGAGGCGAAGGGCTACAAGGAGGTGAAGAAGGACC
TGATCATTAAGCTCCCCAAGTACTCACTCTTCGAGCTGGAGAACGGCAGGAAGCGGATGCTGGCTTCCGC
TCGCTTCCTGCAGAAGGGGAACGAGCTGGCTCTGCCGTCCAAGTATGTGAACTTCCTCTACCTGGCCTCC
CACTACGAGAAGCTCAAGGGCAGCCCCGAGGACAACGAGCAGAAGCAGCTGTTCGTCGAGCAGCACAAGC
ATTACCTCGACGAGATCATTGAGCAGATTTCCGAGTTCTCCAAGCGCGTGATCCTGGCCGACGCGAATCT
GGATAAGGTCCTCTCCGCGTACAACAAGCACCGCGACAAGCCAATCAGGGAGCAGGCTGAGAATATCATT
CATCTCTTCACCCTGACGAACCTCGGCGCCCCTCGTGCTTTCAAGTACTTCGACACAACTATCGATCGCA
AGGTATACAGAAGCACTAAGGAGGTCCTGGACGCGACCCTCATCCACCAGTCGATTACCGGCCTCTACGA
GACGCGCATCGACCTGTCTCAGCTCGGGGGCGACAAGCGGCCAGCGGCGACGAAGAAGGCGGGGCAGGCG
AAGAAGAAGAAGACCCGCGACTCCGGCGGCAGCACGAACCTCTCCGACATCATCGAGAAGGAGACGGGCA
AGCAGCTCGTGATCCAGGAGAGCATCCTCATGCTGCCGGAGGAGGTGGAGGAGGTCATCGGCAACAAGCC
CGAGTCCGACATCCTCGTGCACACCGCCTACGACGAGTCCACGGACGAGAACGTCATGCTCCTGACGAGC
GACGCTCCAGAGTACAAGCCATGGGCTCTCGTGATCCAGGACAGCAACGGCGAGAACAAGATCAAGATGC
TGTCCGGCGGCTCCCCAAAGAAGAAGCGGAAGGTGTAGGAGCTCAGAGCTTTCGTTCGTATCATCGGTTT
CGACAACGTTCGTCAAGTTCAATGCATCAGTTTCATTGCGCACACACCAGAATCCTACTGAGTTTGAGTA
TTATGGCATTGGGAAAACTGTTTTTCTTGTACCATTTGTTGTGCTTGTAATTTACTGTGTTTTTTATTCG
GTTTTCGCTATCGAACTGTGAAATGGAAATGGATGGAGAAGAGTTAATGAATGATATGGTCCTTTTGTTC
ATTCTCAAATTAATATTATTTGTTTTTTCTCTTATTTGTTGTGTGTTGAATTTGAAATTATAAGAGATAT
GCAAACATTTTGTTTTGAGTAAAAATGTGTCAAATCGTGGCCTCTAATGACCGAAGTTAATATGAGGAGT
AAAACACTTGTAGTTGTACCATTATGCTTATTCACTAGGCAACAAATATATTTTCAGACCTAGAAAAGCT
GCAAATGTTACTGAATACAAGTATGTCCTCTTGTGTTTTAGACATTTATGAACTTTCCTTTATGTAATTT
TCCAGAATCCTTGTCAGATTCTAATCATTGCTTTATAATTATAGTTATACTCATGGATTTGTAGTTGAGT
ATGAAAATATTTTTTAATGCATTTTATGACTTGCCAATTGATTGACAACGAATTCGTAATCATGTCATAG
CTGTTTCCTGTGTGAAATTGTTATCCGCTCACAATTCCACACAACATACGAGCCGGAAGCATAAAGTGTA
AAGCCTGGGGTGCCTAATGAGTGAGCTAACTCACATTAATTGCGTTGCGCTCACTGCCCGCTTTCCAGTC
GGGAAACCTGTCGTGCCAGCTGCATTAATGAATCGGCCAACGCGCGGGGAGAGGCGGTTTGCGTATTGGC
TAGAGCAGCTTGCCAACATGGTGGAGCACGACACTCTCGTCTACTCCAAGAATATCAAAGATACAGTCTC
AGAAGACCAAAGGGCTATTGAGACTTTTCAACAAAGGGTAATATCGGGAAACCTCCTCGGATTCCATTGC
CCAGCTATCTGTCACTTCATCAAAAGGACAGTAGAAAAGGAAGGTGGCACCTACAAATGCCATCATTGCG
ATAAAGGAAAGGCTATCGTTCAAGATGCCTCTGCCGACAGTGGTCCCAAAGATGGACCCCCACCCACGAG
GAGCATCGTGGAAAAAGAAGACGTTCCAACCACGTCTTCAAAGCAAGTGGATTGATGTGAACATGGTGGA
GCACGACACTCTCGTCTACTCCAAGAATATCAAAGATACAGTCTCAGAAGACCAAAGGGCTATTGAGACT
TTTCAACAAAGGGTAATATCGGGAAACCTCCTCGGATTCCATTGCCCAGCTATCTGTCACTTCATCAAAA
GGACAGTAGAAAAGGAAGGTGGCACCTACAAATGCCATCATTGCGATAAAGGAAAGGCTATCGTTCAAGA
TGCCTCTGCCGACAGTGGTCCCAAAGATGGACCCCCACCCACGAGGAGCATCGTGGAAAAAGAAGACGTT
CCAACCACGTCTTCAAAGCAAGTGGATTGATGTGATATCTCCACTGACGTAAGGGATGACGCACAATCCC
ACTATCCTTCGCAAGACCCTTCCTCTATATAAGGAAGTTCATTTCATTTGGAGAGGACACGCTGAAATCA
CCAGTCTCTCTCTACAAATCTATCTCTCTCGAGCTTTCGCAGATCCGGGGGGCAATGAGATATGAAAAAG
CCTGAACTCACCGCGACGTCTGTCGAGAAGTTTCTGATCGAAAAGTTCGACAGCGTCTCCGACCTGATGC
AGCTCTCGGAGGGCGAAGAATCTCGTGCTTTCAGCTTCGATGTAGGAGGGCGTGGATATGTCCTGCGGGT
AAATAGCTGCGCCGATGGTTTCTACAAAGATCGTTATGTTTATCGGCACTTTGCATCGGCCGCGCTCCCG
ATTCCGGAAGTGCTTGACATTGGGGAGTTTAGCGAGAGCCTGACCTATTGCATCTCCCGCCGTTCACAGG
GTGTCACGTTGCAAGACCTGCCTGAAACCGAACTGCCCGCTGTTCTACAACCGGTCGCGGAGGCTATGGA
TGCGATCGCTGCGGCCGATCTTAGCCAGACGAGCGGGTTCGGCCCATTCGGACCGCAAGGAATCGGTCAA
TACACTACATGGCGTGATTTCATATGCGCGATTGCTGATCCCCATGTGTATCACTGGCAAACTGTGATGG
ACGACACCGTCAGTGCGTCCGTCGCGCAGGCTCTCGATGAGCTGATGCTTTGGGCCGAGGACTGCCCCGA
AGTCCGGCACCTCGTGCACGCGGATTTCGGCTCCAACAATGTCCTGACGGACAATGGCCGCATAACAGCG
GTCATTGACTGGAGCGAGGCGATGTTCGGGGATTCCCAATACGAGGTCGCCAACATCTTCTTCTGGAGGC
CGTGGTTGGCTTGTATGGAGCAGCAGACGCGCTACTTCGAGCGGAGGCATCCGGAGCTTGCAGGATCGCC
ACGACTCCGGGCGTATATGCTCCGCATTGGTCTTGACCAACTCTATCAGAGCTTGGTTGACGGCAATTTC
GATGATGCAGCTTGGGCGCAGGGTCGATGCGACGCAATCGTCCGATCCGGAGCCGGGACTGTCGGGCGTA
CACAAATCGCCCGCAGAAGCGCGGCCGTCTGGACCGATGGCTGTGTAGAAGTACTCGCCGATAGTGGAAA
CCGACGCCCCAGCACTCGTCCGAGGGCAAAGAAATAGAGTAGATGCCGACCGGGATCTGTCGATCGACAA
GCTCGAGTTTCTCCATAATAATGTGTGAGTAGTTCCCAGATAAGGGAATTAGGGTTCCTATAGGGTTTCG
CTCATGTGTTGAGCATATAAGAAACCCTTAGTATGTATTTGTATTTGTAAAATACTTCTATCAATAAAAT
TTCTAATTCCTAAAACCAAAATCCAGTACTAAAATCCAGATCCCCCGAATTAATTCGGCGTTAATTCAGT
ACATTAAAAACGTCCGCAATGTGTTATTAAGTTGTCTAAGCGTCAATTTGTTTACACCACAATATATCCT
GCCACCAGCCAGCCAACAGCTCCCCGACCGGCAGCTCGGCACAAAATCACCACTCGATACAGGCAGCCCA
TCAGTCCGGGACGGCGTCAGCGGGAGAGCCGTTGTAAGGCGGCAGACTTTGCTCATGTTACCGATGCTAT
TCGGAAGAACGGCAACTAAGCTGCCGGGTTTGAAACACGGATGATCTCGCGGAGGGTAGCATGTTGATTG
TAACGATGACAGAGCGTTGCTGCCTGTGATCACCGCGGTTTCAAAATCGGCTCCGTCGATACTATGTTAT
ACGCCAACTTTGAAAACAACTTTGAAAAAGCTGTTTTCTGGTATTTAAGGTTTTAGAATGCAAGGAACAG
TGAATTGGAGTTCGTCTTGTTATAATTAGCTTCTTGGGGTATCTTTAAATACTGTAGAAAAGAGGAAGGA
AATAATAAATGGCTAAAATGAGAATATCACCGGAATTGAAAAAACTGATCGAAAAATACCGCTGCGTAAA
AGATACGGAAGGAATGTCTCCTGCTAAGGTATATAAGCTGGTGGGAGAAAATGAAAACCTATATTTAAAA
ATGACGGACAGCCGGTATAAAGGGACCACCTATGATGTGGAACGGGAAAAGGACATGATGCTATGGCTGG
AAGGAAAGCTGCCTGTTCCAAAGGTCCTGCACTTTGAACGGCATGATGGCTGGAGCAATCTGCTCATGAG
TGAGGCCGATGGCGTCCTTTGCTCGGAAGAGTATGAAGATGAACAAAGCCCTGAAAAGATTATCGAGCTG
TATGCGGAGTGCATCAGGCTCTTTCACTCCATCGACATATCGGATTGTCCCTATACGAATAGCTTAGACA
GCCGCTTAGCCGAATTGGATTACTTACTGAATAACGATCTGGCCGATGTGGATTGCGAAAACTGGGAAGA
AGACACTCCATTTAAAGATCCGCGCGAGCTGTATGATTTTTTAAAGACGGAAAAGCCCGAAGAGGAACTT
GTCTTTTCCCACGGCGACCTGGGAGACAGCAACATCTTTGTGAAAGATGGCAAAGTAAGTGGCTTTATTG
ATCTTGGGAGAAGCGGCAGGGCGGACAAGTGGTATGACATTGCCTTCTGCGTCCGGTCGATCAGGGAGGA
TATCGGGGAAGAACAGTATGTCGAGCTATTTTTTGACTTACTGGGGATCAAGCCTGATTGGGAGAAAATA
AAATATTATATTTTACTGGATGAATTGTTTTAGTACCTAGAATGCATGACCAAAATCCCTTAACGTGAGT
TTTCGTTCCACTGAGCGTCAGACCCCGTAGAAAAGATCAAAGGATCTTCTTGAGATCCTTTTTTTCTGCG
CGTAATCTGCTGCTTGCAAACAAAAAAACCACCGCTACCAGCGGTGGTTTGTTTGCCGGATCAAGAGCTA
CCAACTCTTTTTCCGAAGGTAACTGGCTTCAGCAGAGCGCAGATACCAAATACTGTCCTTCTAGTGTAGC
CGTAGTTAGGCCACCACTTCAAGAACTCTGTAGCACCGCCTACATACCTCGCTCTGCTAATCCTGTTACC
AGTGGCTGCTGCCAGTGGCGATAAGTCGTGTCTTACCGGGTTGGACTCAAGACGATAGTTACCGGATAAG
GCGCAGCGGTCGGGCTGAACGGGGGGTTCGTGCACACAGCCCAGCTTGGAGCGAACGACCTACACCGAAC
TGAGATACCTACAGCGTGAGCTATGAGAAAGCGCCACGCTTCCCGAAGGGAGAAAGGCGGACAGGTATCC
GGTAAGCGGCAGGGTCGGAACAGGAGAGCGCACGAGGGAGCTTCCAGGGGGAAACGCCTGGTATCTTTAT
AGTCCTGTCGGGTTTCGCCACCTCTGACTTGAGCGTCGATTTTTGTGATGCTCGTCAGGGGGGCGGAGCC
TATGGAAAAACGCCAGCAACGCGGCCTTTTTACGGTTCCTGGCCTTTTGCTGGCCTTTTGCTCACATGTT
CTTTCCTGCGTTATCCCCTGATTCTGTGGATAACCGTATTACCGCCTTTGAGTGAGCTGATACCGCTCGC
CGCAGCCGAACGACCGAGCGCAGCGAGTCAGTGAGCGAGGAAGCGGAAGAGCGCCTGATGCGGTATTTTC
TCCTTACGCATCTGTGCGGTATTTCACACCGCATATGGTGCACTCTCAGTACAATCTGCTCTGATGCCGC
ATAGTTAAGCCAGTATACACTCCGCTATCGCTACGTGACTGGGTCATGGCTGCGCCCCGACACCCGCCAA
CACCCGCTGACGCGCCCTGACGGGCTTGTCTGCTCCCGGCATCCGCTTACAGACAAGCTGTGACCGTCTC
CGGGAGCTGCATGTGTCAGAGGTTTTCACCGTCATCACCGAAACGCGCGAGGCAGGGTGCCTTGATGTGG
GCGCCGGCGGTCGAGTGGCGACGGCGCGGCTTGTCCGCGCCCTGGTAGATTGCCTGGCCGTAGGCCAGCC
ATTTTTGAGCGGCCAGCGGCCGCGATAGGCCGACGCGAAGCGGCGGGGCGTAGGGAGCGCAGCGACCGAA
GGGTAGGCGCTTTTTGCAGCTCTTCGGCTGTGCGCTGGCCAGACAGTTATGCACAGGCCAGGCGGGTTTT
AAGAGTTTTAATAAGTTTTAAAGAGTTTTAGGCGGAAAAATCGCCTTTTTTCTCTTTTATATCAGTCACT
TACATGTGTGACCGGTTCCCAATGTACGGCTTTGGGTTCCCAATGTACGGGTTCCGGTTCCCAATGTACG
GCTTTGGGTTCCCAATGTACGTGCTATCCACAGGAAACAGACCTTTTCGACCTTTTTCCCCTGCTAGGGC
AATTTGCCCTAGCATCTGCTCCGTACATTAGGAACCGGCGGATGCTTCGCCCTCGATCAGGTTGCGGTAG
CGCATGACTAGGATCGGGCCAGCCTGCCCCGCCTCCTCCTTCAAATCGTACTCCGGCAGGTCATTTGACC
CGATCAGCTTGCGCACGGTGAAACAGAACTTCTTGAACTCTCCGGCGCTGCCACTGCGTTCGTAGATCGT
CTTGAACAACCATCTGGCTTCTGCCTTGCCTGCGGCGCGGCGTGCCAGGCGGTAGAGAAAACGGCCGATG
CCGGGATCGATCAAAAAGTAATCGGGGTGAACCGTCAGCACGTCCGGGTTCTTGCCTTCTGTGATCTCGC
GGTACATCCAATCAGCTAGCTCGATCTCGATGTACTCCGGCCGCCCGGTTTCGCTCTTTACGATCTTGTA
GCGGCTAATCAAGGCTTCACCCTCGGATACCGTCACCAGGCGGCCGTTCTTGGCCTTCTTCGTACGCTGC
ATGGCAACGTGCGTGGTGTTTAACCGAATGCAGGTTTCTACCAGGTCGTCTTTCTGCTTTCCGCCATCGG
CTCGCCGGCAGAACTTGAGTACGTCCGCAACGTGTGGACGGAACACGCGGCCGGGCTTGTCTCCCTTCCC
TTCCCGGTATCGGTTCATGGATTCGGTTAGATGGGAAACCGCCATCAGTACCAGGTCGTAATCCCACACA
CTGGCCATGCCGGCCGGCCCTGCGGAAACCTCTACGTGCCCGTCTGGAAGCTCGTAGCGGATCACCTCGC
CAGCTCGTCGGTCACGCTTCGACAGACGGAAAACGGCCACGTCCATGATGCTGCGACTATCGCGGGTGCC
CACGTCATAGAGCATCGGAACGAAAAAATCTGGTTGCTCGTCGCCCTTGGGCGGCTTCCTAATCGACGGC
GCACCGGCTGCCGGCGGTTGCCGGGATTCTTTGCGGATTCGATCAGCGGCCGCTTGCCACGATTCACCGG
GGCGTGCTTCTGCCTCGATGCGTTGCCGCTGGGCGGCCTGCGCGGCCTTCAACTTCTCCACCAGGTCATC
ACCCAGCGCCGCGCCGATTTGTACCGGGCCGGATGGTTTGCGACCGCTCACGCCGATTCCTCGGGCTTGG
GGGTTCCAGTGCCATTGCAGGGCCGGCAGGCAACCCAGCCGCTTACGCCTGGCCAACCGCCCGTTCCTCC
ACACATGGGGCATTCCACGGCGTCGGTGCCTGGTTGTTCTTGATTTTCCATGCCGCCTCCTTTAGCCGCT
AAAATTCATCTACTCATTTATTCATTTGCTCATTTACTCTGGTAGCTGCGCGATGTATTCAGATAGCAGC
TCGGTAATGGTCTTGCCTTGGCGTACCGCGTACATCTTCAGCTTGGTGTGATCCTCCGCCGGCAACTGAA
AGTTGACCCGCTTCATGGCTGGCGTGTCTGCCAGGCTGGCCAACGTTGCAGCCTTGCTGCTGCGTGCGCT
CGGACGGCCGGCACTTAGCGTGTTTGTGCTTTTGCTCATTTTCTCTTTACCTCATTAACTCAAATGAGTT
TTGATTTAATTTCAGCGGCCAGCGCCTGGACCTCGCGGGCAGCGTCGCCCTCGGGTTCTGATTCAAGAAC
GGTTGTGCCGGCGGCGGCAGTGCCTGGGTAGCTCACGCGCTGCGTGATACGGGACTCAAGAATGGGCAGC
TCGTACCCGGCCAGCGCCTCGGCAACCTCACCGCCGATGCGCGTGCCTTTGATCGCCCGCGACACGACAA
AGGCCGCTTGTAGCCTTCCATCCGTGACCTCAATGCGCTGCTTAACCAGCTCCACCAGGTCGGCGGTGGC
CCATATGTCGTAAGGGCTTGGCTGCACCGGAATCAGCACGAAGTCGGCTGCCTTGATCGCGGACACAGCC
AAGTCCGCCGCCTGGGGCGCTCCGTCGATCACTACGAAGTCGCGCCGGCCGATGGCCTTCACGTCGCGGT
CAATCGTCGGGCGGTCGATGCCGACAACGGTTAGCGGTTGATCTTCCCGCACGGCCGCCCAATCGCGGGC
ACTGCCCTGGGGATCGGAATCGACTAACAGAACATCGGCCCCGGCGAGTTGCAGGGCGCGGGCTAGATGG
GTTGCGATGGTCGTCTTGCCTGACCCGCCTTTCTGGTTAAGTACAGCGATAACCTTCATGCGTTCCCCTT
GCGTATTTGTTTATTTACTCATCGCATCATATACGCAGCGACCGCATGACGCAAGCTGTTTTACTCAAAT
ACACATCACCTTTTTAGACGGCGGCGCTCGGTTTCTTCAGCGGCCAAGCTGGCCGGCCAGGCCGCCAGCT
TGGCATCAGACAAACCGGCCAGGATTTCATGCAGCCGCACGGTTGAGACGTGCGCGGGCGGCTCGAACAC
GTACCCGGCCGCGATCATCTCCGCCTCGATCTCTTCGGTAATGAAAAACGGTTCGTCCTGGCCGTCCTGG
TGCGGTTTCATGCTTGTTCCTCTTGGCGTTCATTCTCGGCGGCCGCCAGGGCGTCGGCCTCGGTCAATGC
GTCCTCACGGAAGGCACCGCGCCGCCTGGCCTCGGTGGGCGTCACTTCCTCGCTGCGCTCAAGTGCGCGG
TACAGGGTCGAGCGATGCACGCCAAGCAGTGCAGCCGCCTCTTTCACGGTGCGGCCTTCCTGGTCGATCA
GCTCGCGGGCGTGCGCGATCTGTGCCGGGGTGAGGGTAGGGCGGGGGCCAAACTTCACGCCTCGGGCCTT
GGCGGCCTCGCGCCCGCTCCGGGTGCGGTCGATGATTAGGGAACGCTCGAACTCGGCAATGCCGGCGAAC
ACGGTCAACACCATGCGGCCGGCCGGCGTGGTGGTGTCGGCCCACGGCTCTGCCAGGCTACGCAGGCCCG
CGCCGGCCTCCTGGATGCGCTCGGCAATGTCCAGTAGGTCGCGGGTGCTGCGGGCCAGGCGGTCTAGCCT
GGTCACTGTCACAACGTCGCCAGGGCGTAGGTGGTCAAGCATCCTGGCCAGCTCCGGGCGGTCGCGCCTG
GTGCCGGTGATCTTCTCGGAAAACAGCTTGGTGCAGCCGGCCGCGTGCAGTTCGGCCCGTTGGTTGGTCA
AGTCCTGGTCGTCGGTGCTGACGCGGGCATAGCCCAGCAGGCCAGCGGCGGCGCTCTTGTTCATGGCGTA
ATGTCTCCGGTTCTAGTCGCAAGTATTCTACTTTATGCGACTAAAACACGCGACAAGAAAACGCCAGGAA
AAGGGCAGGGCGGCAGCCTGTCGCGTAACTTAGGACTTGTGCGACATGTCGTTTTCAGAAGACGGCTGCA
CTGAACGTCAGAAGCCGACTGCACTATAGCAGCGGAGGGGTTGGATCAAAGTACTTTGATCCCGAGGGGA
ACCCTGTGGTTGGCATGCACATACAAATGGACGAACGGATAAACCTTTTCACGCCCTTTTAAATATCCGA
TTATTCTAATAAACGCTCTTTTCTCTTAG
